>Addgene plasmid #234905 | pVS2e | addgene full sequence | sequence record 476894 | Addgene NGS Result
ACGCTGTTTGAGGGAAAAGTAGAGAACGTATTTGTTTTTATGTTCAGGCGGTTCTTGTGTGTCAACAAAG
ATGGACATTGTTACTCAAGGAAGCACGATGAGCTTTATTATTACGGACGAGTGGACTTAGATTCTGTGAG
TAAGGTTACCGAATTGGCCAGTTAACGCTAGCGAATCGAGACCTCTTACACGGTCTCACTAGTCTGCAGG
CATGCCATTCGAGGCCCGGGCATGTCCCGAAGACATTAAACTACGGTTCTTTAAGTAGATCCGTGTCTGA
AGTTTTAGGTTCAATTTAAACCTACGAGATTGACATTCTCGACTGATCTTGATTGATCGGTAAGTCTTTT
GTAATTTAATTTTCTTTTTGATTTTATTTTAAATTGTTATCTGTTTCTGTGTATAGACTGTTTGAGATCG
GCGTTTGGCCGACTCATTGTCTTACCATAGGGGAACGGACTTTGTTTGTGTTGTTATTTTATTTGTATTT
TATTAAAATTCTCAACGATCTGAAAAAGCCTCGCGGCTAAGAGATTGTTGGGGGGTGAGTAAGTACTTTT
AAAGTGATGATGGTTACAAAGGCAAAAGGGGTAAAACCCCTCGCCTACGTAAGCGTTATTACGCCCGTCT
GTACTTATATCAGTACACTGACGAGTCCCTAAAGGACGAAACGGGAGAACGCTAGCCACCACCACCACCA
CCACGTGTGAATTACAGGTGACCAGCTCGAATTTCCCCGATCGTTCAAACATTTGGCAATAAAGTTTCTT
AAGATTGAATCCTGTTGCCGGTCTTGCGATGATTATCATATAATTTCTGTTGAATTACGTTAAGCATGTA
ATAATTAACATGTAATGCATGACGTTATTTATGAGATGGGTTTTTATGATTAGAGTCCCGCAATTATACA
TTTAATACGCGATAGAAAACAAAATATAGCGCGCAAACTAGGATAAATTATCGCGCGCGGTGTCATCTAT
GTTACTAGATCGGGAATTGGTCATAGCTGTTTCCTGGGATCCAAACTATCAGTGTTTGACAGGATATATT
GGCGGGTAAACCTAAGAGAAAAGAGCGTTTATTAGAATAATCGGATATTTAAAAGGGCGTGAAAAGGTTT
ATCCGTTCGTCCATTTGTATGTGCATGCCAACCACAGGGTTCCCCAGATCTGGCGCCGGCCAGCGAGACG
AGCAAGATTGGCCGCCGCCCGAAACGATCCGACAGCGCGCCCAGCACAGGTGCGCAGGCAAATTGCACCA
ACGCATACAGCGCCAGCAGAATGCCATAGTGGGCGGTGACGTCGTTCGAGTGAACCAGATCGCGCAGGAG
GCCCGGCAGCACCGGCATAATCAGGCCGATGCCGACAGCGTCGAGCGCGACAGTGCTCAGAATTACGATC
AGGGGTATGTTGGGTTTCACGTCTGGCCTCCGGACCAGCCTCCGCTGGTCCGATTGAACGCGCGGATTCT
TTATCACTGATAAGTTGGTGGACATATTATGTTTATCAGTGATAAAGTGTCAAGCATGACAAAGTTGCAG
CCGAATACAGTGATCCGTGCCGCCCTGGACCTGTTGAACGAGGTCGGCGTAGACGGTCTGACGACACGCA
AACTGGCGGAACGGTTGGGGGTTCAGCAGCCGGCGCTTTACTGGCACTTCAGGAACAAGCGGGCGCTGCT
CGACGCACTGGCCGAAGCCATGCTGGCGGAGAATCATACGCATTCGGTGCCGAGAGCCGACGACGACTGG
CGCTCATTTCTGATCGGGAATGCCCGCAGCTTCAGGCAGGCGCTGCTCGCCTACCGCGATGGCGCGCGCA
TCCATGCCGGCACGCGACCGGGCGCACCGCAGATGGAAACGGCCGACGCGCAGCTTCGCTTCCTCTGCGA
GGCGGGTTTTTCGGCCGGGGACGCCGTCAATGCGCTGATGACAATCAGCTACTTCACTGTTGGGGCCGTG
CTTGAGGAGCAGGCCGGCGACAGCGATGCCGGCGAGCGCGGCGGCACCGTTGAACAGGCTCCGCTCTCGC
CGCTGTTGCGGGCCGCGATAGACGCCTTCGACGAAGCCGGTCCGGACGCAGCGTTCGAGCAGGGACTCGC
GGTGATTGTCGATGGATTGGCGAAAAGGAGGCTCGTTGTCAGGAACGTTGAAGGACCGAGAAAGGGTGAC
GATTGATCAGGACCGCTGCCGGAGCGCAACCCACTCACTACAGCAGAGCCATGTAGACAACATCCCCTCC
CCCTTTCCACCGCGTCAGACGCCCGTAGCAGCCCGCTACGGGCTTTTTCATGCCCTGCCCTAGCGTCCAA
GCCTCACGGCCGCGCTCGGCCTCTCTGGCGGCCTTCTGGCGCTCTTCCGCTTCCTCGCTCACTGACTCGC
TGCGCTCGGTCGTTCGGCTGCGGCGAGCGGTATCAGCTCACTCAAAGGCGGTAATACGGTTATCCACAGA
ATCAGGGGATAACGCAGGAAAGAACATGTGAGCAAAAGGCCAGCAAAAGGCCAGGAACCGTAAAAAGGCC
GCGTTGCTGGCGTTTTTCCATAGGCTCCGCCCCCCTGACGAGCATCACAAAAATCGACGCTCAAGTCAGA
GGTGGCGAAACCCGACAGGACTATAAAGATACCAGGCGTTTCCCCCTGGAAGCTCCCTCGTGCGCTCTCC
TGTTCCGACCCTGCCGCTTACCGGATACCTGTCCGCCTTTCTCCCTTCGGGAAGCGTGGCGCTTTTCCGC
TGCATAACCCTGCTTCGGGGTCATTATAGCGATTTTTTCGGTATATCCATCCTTTTTCGCACGATATACA
GGATTTTGCCAAAGGGTTCGTGTAGACTTTCCTTGGTGTATCCAACGGCGTCAGCCGGGCAGGATAGGTG
AAGTAGGCCCACCCGCGAGCGGGTGTTCCTTCTTCACTGTCCCTTATTCGCACCTGGCGGTGCTCAACGG
GAATCCTGCTCTGCGAGGCTGGCCGGCTACCGCCGGCGTAACAGATGAGGGCAAGCGGATGGCTGATGAA
ACCAAGCCAACCAGGAAGGGCAGCCCACCTATCAAGGTGTACTGCCTTCCAGACGAACGAAGAGCGATTG
AGGAAAAGGCGGCGGCGGCCGGCATGAGCCTGTCGGCCTACCTGCTGGCCGTCGGCCAGGGCTACAAAAT
CACGGGCGTCGTGGACTATGAGCACGTCCGCGAGCTGGCCCGCATCAATGGCGACCTGGGCCGCCTGGGC
GGCCTGCTGAAACTCTGGCTCACCGACGACCCGCGCACGGCGCGGTTCGGTGATGCCACGATCCTCGCCC
TGCTGGCGAAGATCGAAGAGAAGCAGGACGAGCTTGGCAAGGTCATGATGGGCGTGGTCCGCCCGAGGGC
AGAGCCATGACTTTTTTAGCCGCTAAAACGGCCGGGGGGTGCGCGTGATTGCCAAGCACGTCCCCATGCG
CTCCATCAAGAAGAGCGACTTCGCGGAGCTGGTGAAGTACATCACCGACGAGCAAGGCAAGACCGAGCGC
CTTTCCGACGCTCACCGGGCTGGTTGCCCTCGCCGCTGGGCTGGCGGCCGTCTATGGCCCTGCAAACGCG
CCAGAAACGCCGTCGAAGCCGTGTGCGAGACACCGCGGCCGCCGGCGTTGTGGATACCTCGCGGAAAACT
TGGCCCTCACTGACAGATGAGGGGCGGACGTTGACACTTGAGGGGCCGACTCACCCGGCGCGGCGTTGAC
AGATGAGGGGCAGGCTCGATTTCGGCCGGCGACGTGGAGCTGGCCAGCCTCGCAAATCGGCGAAAACGCC
TGATTTTACGCGAGTTTCCCACAGATGATGTGGACAAGCCTGGGGATAAGTGCCCTGCGGTATTGACACT
TGAGGGGCGCGACTACTGACAGATGAGGGGCGCGATCCTTGACACTTGAGGGGCAGAGTGCTGACAGATG
AGGGGCGCACCTATTGACATTTGAGGGGCTGTCCACAGGCAGAAAATCCAGCATTTGCAAGGGTTTCCGC
CCGTTTTTCGGCCACCGCTAACCTGTCTTTTAACCTGCTTTTAAACCAATATTTATAAACCTTGTTTTTA
ACCAGGGCTGCGCCCTGTGCGCGTGACCGCGCACGCCGAAGGGGGGTGCCCCCCCTTCTCGAACCCTCCC
GGCCCGCTAACGCGGGCCTCCCATCCCCCCAGGGGCTGCGCCCCTCGGCCGCGAACGGCCTCACCCCAAA
AATGGCAGCGCTGGCAGTCCTTGCCATTGCCGGGATCGGGGCAGTAACGGGATGGGCGATCAGCCCGAGC
GCGACGCCCGGAAGCATTGACGTGCCGCAGGTGCTGGCATCGACATTCAGCGACCAGGTGCCGGGCAGTG
AGGGCGGCGGCCTGGGTGGCGGCCTGCCCTTCACTTCGGCCGTCGGGGCATTCACGGACTTCATGGCGGG
GCCGGCAATTTTTACCTTGGGCATTCTTGGCATAGTGGTCGCGGGTGCCGTGCTCGTGTTCGGGGGTGCG
ATAAACCCAGCGAACCATTTGAGGTGATAGGTAAGATTATACCGAGGTATGAAAACGAGAATTGGACCTT
TACAGAATTACTCTATGAAGCGCCATATTTAAAAAGCTACCAAGACGAAGAGGATGAAGAGGATGAGGAG
GCAGATTGCCTTGAATATATTGACAATACTGATAAGATAATATATCTTTTATATAGAAGATATCGCCGTA
TGTAAGGATTTCAGGGGGCAAGGCATAGGCAGCGCGCTTATCAATATATCTATAGAATGGGCAAAGCATA
AAAACTTGCATGGACTAATGCTTGAAACCCAGGACAATAACCTTATAGCTTGTAAATTCTATCATAATTG
GGTAATGACTCCAACTTATTGATAGTGTTTTATGTTCAGATAATGCCCGATGACTTTGTCATGCAGCTCC
ACCGATTTTGAGAACGACAGCGACTTCCGTCCCAGCCGTGCCAGGTGCTGCCTCAGATTCAGGTTATGCC
GCTCAATTCGCTGCGTATATCGCTTGCTGATTACGTGCAGCTTTCCCTTCAGGCGGGATTCATACAGCGG
CCAGCCATCCGTCATCCATATCACCACGTCAAAGGGTGACAGCAGGCTCATAAGACGCCCCAGCGTCGCC
ATAGTGCGTTCACCGAATACGTGCGCAACAACCGTCTTCCGGAGACTGTCATACGCGTAAAACAGCCAGC
GCTGGCGCGATTTAGCCCCGACATAGCCCCACTGTTCGTCCATTTCCGCGCAGACGATGACGTCACTGCC
CGGCTGTATGCGCGAGGTTACCGACTGCGGCCTGAGTTTTTTAAGTGACGTAAAATCGTGTTGAGGCCAA
CGCCCATAATGCGGGCTGTTGCCCGGCATCCAACGCCATTCATGGCCATATCAATGATTTTCTGGTGCGT
ACCGGGTTGAGAAGCGGTGTAAGTGAACTGCAGTTGCCATGTTTTACGGCAGTGAGAGCAGAGATAGCGC
TGATGTCCGGCGGTGCTTTTGCCGTTACGCACCACCCCGTCAGTAGCTGAACAGGAGGGACAGCTGATAG
AAACAGAAGCCACTGGAGCACCTCAAAAACACCATCATACACTAAATCAGTAAGTTGGCAGCATCACCCA
TAATTGTGGTTTCAAAATCGGCTCCGTCGATACTATGTTATACGCCAACTTTGAAAACAACTTTGAAAAA
GCTGTTTTCTGGTATTTAAGGTTTTAGAATGCAAGGAACAGTGAATTGGAGTTCGTCTTGTTATAATTAG
CTTCTTGGGGTATCTTTAAATACTGTAGAAAAGAGGAAGGAAATAATAAATGGCTAAAATGAGAATATCA
CCGGAATTGAAAAAACTGATCGAAAAATACCGCTGCGTAAAAGATACGGAAGGAATGTCTCCTGCTAAGG
TATATAAGCTGGTGGGAGAAAATGAAAACCTATATTTAAAAATGACGGACAGCCGGTATAAAGGGACCAC
CTATGATGTGGAACGGGAAAAGGACATGATGCTATGGCTGGAAGGAAAGCTGCCTGTTCCAAAGGTCCTG
CACTTTGAACGGCATGATGGCTGGAGCAATCTGCTCATGAGTGAGGCCGATGGCGTCCTTTGCTCGGAAG
AGTATGAAGATGAACAAAGCCCTGAAAAGATTATCGAGCTGTATGCGGAGTGCATCAGGCTCTTTCACTC
CATCGACATATCGGATTGTCCCTATACGAATAGCTTAGACAGCCGCTTAGCCGAATTGGATTACTTACTG
AATAACGATCTGGCCGATGTGGATTGCGAAAACTGGGAAGAAGACACTCCATTTAAAGATCCGCGCGAGC
TGTATGATTTTTTAAAGACGGAAAAGCCCGAAGAGGAACTTGTCTTTTCCCACGGCGACCTGGGAGACAG
CAACATCTTTGTGAAAGATGGCAAAGTAAGTGGCTTTATTGATCTTGGGAGAAGCGGCAGGGCGGACAAG
TGGTATGACATTGCCTTCTGCGTCCGGTCGATCAGGGAGGATATCGGGGAAGAACAGTATGTCGAGCTAT
TTTTTGACTTACTGGGGATCAAGCCTGATTGGGAGAAAATAAAATATTATATTTTACTGGATGAATTGTT
TTAGTACCTAGATGTGGCGCAACGATGCCGGCGACAAGCAGGAGCGCACCGACTTCTTCCGCATCAAGTG
TTTTGGCTCTCAGGCCGAGGCCCACGGCAAGTATTTGGGCAAGGGGTCGCTGGTATTCGTGCAGGGCAAG
ATTCGGAATACCAAGTACGAGAAGGACGGCCAGACGGTCTACGGGACCGACTTCATTGCCGATAAGGTGG
ATTATCTGGACACCAAGGCACCAGGCGGGTCAAATCAGGAATAAGGGCACATTGCCCCGGCGTGAGTCGG
GGCAATCCCGCAAGGAGGGTGAATGAATCGGACGTTTGACCGGAAGACATACAGGCAAGAACTGATCGAC
GCGGGGTTTTCCGCCGAGGATGCCGAAACCATCGCAAGCCGCACCGTCATGCGTGCGCCCCGCGAAACCT
TCCAGTCCGTCGGCTCGATGGTCCAGCAAGCTACGGCCAAGATCGAGCGCGACAGCGTGCAACTGGCTCC
CCCTGCCCTGCCCGCGCCATCGGCCGCCGTGGAGCGTTCGCGTCGTCTCGAACAGGAGGCGGCAGGTTTG
GCGAAGTCGATGACCATCGACACGCGAGGAACTATGACGACCAAGAAGCGAAAAACCGCCGGCGAGGACC
TGGCAAAACAGGTCAGCGAGGCCAAGCAGGCCGCGTTGCTGAAACACACGAAGCAGCAGATCAAGGAAAT
GCAGCTTTCCTTGTTCGATATTGCGCCGTGGCCGGACACGATGCGAGCGATGCCAAACGACACGGCCCGC
TCTGCCCTGTTCACCACGCGCAACAAGAAAATCCCGCGCGAGGCGCTGCAAAACAAGGTCATTTTCCACG
TCAACAAGGACGTGAAGATCACCTACACCGGCGTCGAGCTGCGGGCCGACGATGACGAACTGGTGTGGCA
GCAGGTGTTGGAGTACGCGAAGCGCACCCCTATCGGCGAGCCGATCACCTTCACGTTCTACGAGCTTTGC
CAGGACCTGGGCTGGTCGATCAATGGCCGGTATTACACGAAGGCCGAGGAATGCCTGTCGCGCCTACAGG
CGACGGCGATGGGCTTCACGTCCGACCGCGTTGGGCACCTGGAATCGGTGTCGCTGCTGCACCGCTTCCG
CGTCCTGGACCGTGGCAAGAAAACGTCCCGTTGCCAGGTCCTGATCGACGAGGAAATCGTCGTGCTGTTT
GCTGGCGACCACTACACGAAATTCATATGGGAGAAGTACCGCAAGCTGTCGCCGACGGCCCGACGGATGT
TCGACTATTTCAGCTCGCACCGGGAGCCGTACCCGCTCAAGCTGGAAACCTTCCGCCTCATGTGCGGATC
GGATTCCACCCGCGTGAAGAAGTGGCGCGAGCAGGTCGGCGAAGCCTGCGAAGAGTTGCGAGGCAGCGGC
CTGGTGGAACACGCCTGGGTCAATGATGACCTGGTGCATTGCAAACGCTAGGGCCTTGTGGGGTCAGTTC
CGGCTGGGGGTTCAGCAGCCAGCGCTTTACTGGCATTTCAGGAACAAGCGGGCACTGCTCGACGCACTTG
CTTCGCTCAGTATCGCTCGGGACGCACGGCGCGCTCTACGAACTGCCGATAAACAGAGGATTAAAATTGA
CAATTGTGATTAAGGCTCAGATTCGACGGCTTGGAGCGGCCGACGTGCAGGATTTCCGCGAGATCCGATT
GTCGGCCCTGAAGAAAGCTCCAGAGATGTTCGGGTCCGTTTACGAGCACGAGGAGAAAAAGCCCATGGAG
GCGTTCGCTGAACGGTTGCGAGATGCCGTGGCATTCGGCGCCTACATCGACGGCGAGATCATTGGGCTGT
CGGTCTTCAAACAGGAGGACGGCCCCAAGGACGCTCACAAGGCGCATCTGTCCGGCGTTTTCGTGGAGCC
CGAACAGCGAGGCCGAGGGGTCGCCGGTATGCTGCTGCGGGCGTTGCCGGCGGGTTTATTGCTCGTGATG
ATCGTCCGACAGATTCCAACGGGAATCTGGTGGATGCGCATCTTCATCCTCGGCGCACTTAATATTTCGC
TATTCTGGAGCTTGTTGTTTATTTCGGTCTACCGCCTGCCGGGCGGGGTCGCGGCGACGGTAGGCGCTGT
GCAGCCGCTGATGGTCGTGTTCATCTCTGCCGCTCTGCTAGGTAGCCCGATACGATTGATGGCGGTCCTG
GGGGCTATTTGCGGAACTGCGGGCGTGGCGCTGTTGGTGTTGACACCAAACGCAGCGCTAGATCCTGTCG
GCGTCGCAGCGGGCCTGGCGGGGGCGGTTTCCATGGCGTTCGGAACCGTGCTGACCCGCAAGTGGCAACC
TCCCGTGCCTCTGCTCACCTTTACCGCCTGGCAACTGGCGGCCGGAGGACTTCTGCTCGTTCCAGTAGCT
TTAGTGTTTGATCCGCCAATCCCGATGCCTACAGGAACCAATGTTCTCGGCCTGGCGTGGCTCGGCCTGA
TCGGAGCGGGTTTAACCTACTTCCTTTGGTTCCGGGGGATCTCGCGACTCGAACCTACAGTTGTTTCCTT
ACTGGGCTTTCTCAGCCCCAGATCTGGGGTCGATCAGCCGGGGATGCATCAGGCCGACAGTCGGAACTTC
GGGTCCCCGACCTGTACCATTCGGTGAGCAATGGATAGGGGAGTTGATATCGTCAACGTTCACTTCTAAA
GAAATAGCGCCACTCAGCTTCCTCAGCGGCTTTATCCAGCGATTTCCTATTATGTCGGCATAGTTCTCAA
GATCGACAGCCTGTCACGGTTAAGCGAGAAATGAATAAGAAGGCTGATAATTCGGATCTCTGCGAGGGAG
ATGATATTTGATCACAGGCAGCAACGCTCTGTCATCGTTACAATCAACATGCTACCCTCCGCGAGATCAT
CCGTGTTTCAAACCCGGCAGCTTAGTTGCCGTTCTTCCGAATAGCATCGGTAACATGAGCAAAGTCTGCC
GCCTTACAACGGCTCTCCCGCTGACGCCGTCCCGGACTGATGGGCTGCCTGTATCGAGTGGTGATTTTGT
GCCGAGCTGCCGGTCGGGGAGCTGTTGGCTGGCTGGTGGCAGGATATATTGTGGTGTAAACAAATTGACG
CTTAGACAACTTAATAACACATTGCGGACGTTTTTAATGTACTGGGGTGGTTTTTCTTTTCACCAGTGAG
ACGGGCAACAGCTGATTGCCCTTCACCGCCTGGCCCTGAGAGAGTTGCAGCAAGCGGTCCACGCTGGTTT
GCCCCAGCAGGCGAAAATCCTGTTTGATGGTGGTTCCGAAATCGGCAAAATCCCTTATAAATCAAAAGAA
TAGCCCGAGATAGGGT
[37 nt withheld, positions 9887-9923]
AAAGAACGTGGACTCCAACGTCAAAGG
[141 nt withheld, positions 9951-10091]
G
[44 nt withheld, positions 10093-10136]
CATTCAGGCTGCGCAACTGTTGGGAAGGGCGATCGGTGCGGGCCTCTTCGCTATTACGCCAGCTGGCGAA
AGGGGGATGTGCTGCAAGGCGATTAAGTTGGGTAACGCCAGGGTTTTCCCAGTCACGACGTTGTAAAACG
ACGGCCAGTGAATTCCCGATCTAGTAACATAGATGACACCGCGCGCGATAATTTATCCTAGTTTGCGCGC
TATATTTTGTTTTCTATCGCGTATTAAATGTATAATTGCGGGACTCTAATCATAAAAACCCATCTCATAA
ATAACGTCATGCATTACATGTTAATTATTACATGCTTAACGTAATTCAACAGAAATTATATGATAATCAT
CGCAAGACCGGCAACAGGATTCAATCTTAAGAAACTTTATTGCCAAATGTTTGAACGATCGGGGAAATTC
GAGGGGCCCGTTTCGTCCTTTAGGGACTCGTCAGTGTACTGATATAAGTACAGACGGGCGTAATAACGCT
TACGTAGGCGAGGGGTTTTACCCCTTTTGCCTTTGTAACCATCATCACTTTAAAAGTACTTACTCACCCC
CCAATAATCTCTTAGCCTCGAGGCCTTTTCAGATCATTGAGAATTTTAATAAAATACAAATAAAATAACA
ACACAAACAAAGTCCGTTCCCCTATGGTAAGACAATGAGTCGGCCAAGCGCCAATCTCAAACAGTCTATA
TACAGAAACAGATAACAATATATAATAAAATCAAAAAGCAAACAAACGATCAATCCCGAAAGGAACATCA
TCTCTTAAAAATCTTTTTGGTGTCCCAAATTCTCTGTCCTCTTTGAATTTCTTCTTAGAGGTCTTCGAAT
TATGAGACTTTTTAGCTGTCGCAGACATGTTTTCAGCTTGATTTCGTCGAATTTGTTTCCAAATTTCTCG
ATTTCTTGTTTCAACACGTTTACGACACTTTTCAAGGTGACTACGGCCACAACAATTATACACATCAAAA
GTAAAATCATTGATAACAACACAGACAAACCATCCACAATTATTTTCCGCACACCTACGTGTGACACCAA
CCATGTCAGCAACTTGCTTTCGCAATTTGTTAGCATGACCGATACTACACGTCTCGTGACCAAGAACAGT
GACTTCATTCACACAACCCTTGAGTACACACGTCATATTGACAATAAATTTCTTTATGCATTAAGACGAG
TTTTTCTTATTAGACGCTCTCTTAACATCTTCACTTGACAATAATGACTTAGGTCTAGTAGTAGCTGGTC
TGTAAGGACCATCGTACTTCGCCTCAATCGTCTTCATCTCCACTTGTTTCAAAGACATGAACTCACCGAA
AACCTCTTGATCGGTAAAATCGCCTTCAATGTAATCCGAACTGTTCAGTTCTTCCACATTGAGGCGCCTA
GTCGAATCAGTAGCAACCCATATTAGCGACACTTCGATACTGAAAGGGTATGTACCGTCACAGACCGGAA
CGCCCTCAGAAATACAACCCACCTTCCAGACATCAAGTACGTTCTCCTGTGTGGAAATACTGTATTCAAC
CTTGTACTGCGCAACTGAACAGTTATCGCAAGCTCGAGCTTTGAATCTCTGAATAGTCTTTCCTCTCTTT
CTTTTCTCAGTAAGTCTCGAATCCAACAGATCGATTTGAATGAACCCAGGCGTATCTGCAGGTAGATGTG
ATGTTACAACCAATTGTACACCTACTATCTTTAGAAACGCGTAAGATTTAATCATTTTGTAATCCCTTTG
GTCAAAAACGTCTAACTTGTGTTCACTCTTCTTCCCACCAACATGATTTAGGACAGTTTCTCTTCTTCTG
TGAAAATACTTCGGCCTCTTCCTCCTACCGTCCACAAACAATTCAATGGCCCCTAGATTTGAGAATTTTG
AGACTTCGAAAGTCTTCTTCTTCAAGGTGACCAATGACTTGTCTTCCATATTACCAGTCGTAAAAGTTTG
ACACAGCTCTCTGTGCCTTCTTCCAATCAACCTTAGCCGGGTTCAATTCCTTATCGTTTTCGTCTCGGAA
TAATGTACACAGAGCTGTAAAACTCTTAATATGCTTCCATAGCGCACAAAGCGCATGAACAGAATCACCT
TTGTACAAATACCGGTCTGAAACAGACTCGGACAGTTTGGATACCACCATGTAGTTCCCAAGAGCTCTAT
TGGAATCATTCAGCGAGATGTAGATCTCGGCTAAATGTTGCACATCCTTTATACTCTTTTTCCCCAACTT
CGTCAGAACTTTTACCGGATCTGGCACGAACTCGTAACACGATGACGTCTTAAGCAAGAACTTCCCACAA
AACATTGGGACATCGTACTTAAAAATCTTGCACTCGAAATTCCACTTAGTAGCCAACTTTGGACACGGAT
CAACAAACTGCGTTCCTCTAGGAAACGCAATCAGTGAGTCATCTCCTCCATATGTAACCATGACTGCTTT
CTCCAATGGTAATTCAGACAAGAGTGCACACAGTGTTCTATCTGAATTTGCATTATAAGTATCAGCATCT
CCACTCTTTTGTTGGTACCAAATATGCGCCATCATACCATTTTGAATATCTCTCACAGTAGTTTGAGTGT
GCGACACCTCCCAAAGGAAGGCCGCCCACTCATCTAGCCCAAATAACCTGTAAATCTCCAGCTGCAGTTG
TAAATGGAAGCGATTTGCCGACTTGTCGAATTTAGACATGTCTATCTCAACAAAGTCGTAAGCCGCTTCC
GTATTTAAGAACTTCACTCGATCGTTTAAATCACTCGATGTCATTCTCGTGTTGAACACAAAATGTGGTT
GCATAGCATCCAACTTGCGTTCATTAATTTCTTTGAAAATTGGACCGAACAACGAGTTGATCAACTTCTC
GTGATACACAACAGTCTGTAGAGCTGAGTATTCAAATTGCGGTGTTAAATCAGTCTTAGGTTTCACGTCA
GATTTGATCATATACATGTAAGACGAATAGTCTATTTCATGTAACTCTCTCACATCTGCTACTACCTTAG
CCTGTACCGCTGTGCTTTGATTTCTCCACCATCTCTCCATTTGAGCTCTATTGACAATAGGATCAGCCCG
AATTTTTCCCACATCGTAGACAACAGATTTCAGCTTCTTCATCGTCTCTTCGATTAGAACTGTCGCGTGC
ACATTTTCTTGTAGATCGGGTGCCGCTTGGTTCCTTTTCTGCAATGCTAACAAACTCTCCAACTGAGTAG
TCTTCCTTTTGTCAGGCATAGCAGTACGAATAACCGGTTTCAGAAACGTTTCTTTTTCAGCAAACTTGTC
TTTCCAGTTTCCACTTTTGATCGTAACATTGTCTAATCGCAAATTGCAATCAGTCGTTGCCACCAAATAC
CCGTCTAGGCTTGAGTCTCTTAACGAATTTCCCGGAAACAAAGCGTCGTACCACATCTCCAAGTCCGTAA
TCGTACCTGAATCTGGAACGGCGCAAGGCCCTTCATGATGTCTAAAGACATCAAACCTAGACCGAAACCG
TCATAAGACCGTCTCAGTAACAAAAAATCTTGCCAAAGCCGCCTTCGTAAGCGCGGCACTTTCCCTGATC
TCTTTGCTTACATCGTCCTCTTTCACAGTTTCATACACAAGTGATTGTGTGTGACGCGACAACGCCACGA
TTAAGTACTCCCGACCTCTAGCGATTGAGTCATCCGTAGGTTTCGTCCTGACTAGGACTACATCTTTGAA
TGTCTCTCCTTGCGACTCGTGTACTGTACTCACTTTAGCTGCCACTTTCCTCAATGCCAACAAATTTACC
AACTCCTTCTTCTCAGACTGAAGGAAAGTTATGTACTGAGCACCAGGCTTCAAAGAAACCTGTTCTTTAG
ACACAATCTTCCTCACCGTCATCGAATTAGCAGTCGCGTTATGTGTTCTGACATCTCCAGTATAGTACTT
GTTCAATACGGCAGCCACATCTGCTGGACTTCTGTAAGTTTCTCTTTTTTCTGTAACAATGTCAAACTTT
CCGACCAGACTAGAAAACCTCAAATCAACTTGAGATACCCTAGGCTTGAAAGAAATTTGATTCTGATCTC
CTTGACAGATACATCGTTTAGCACCAGCTATCTGAGCGCAAAAGTACACCATACCAGCATGGGCCATGAG
AGCTTCATCGAAATGCAACACGTCTCCGGTTAAAGAACCATCAACACAATGCATCAAAAAAGAATCAACC
GTCTTCACTCTCCTTTTCAATTTGCATGGAAAACCTTTGCTCGCGAATCTCTCGATCAAGTCGTCGGTTG
CTGCTCTCCCAGTAGAGAGAACCACATCGACACAAGGATTAGCTGAGTTGACAATCATTGTCGACTTACC
ACAACCAGGTACACCGTCAACTAATTCAAAAGAACAGTTAACTGGTCCTAGATCCAGGGCACTTAAATTG
TCCAAGATCAACCTGTTATTGCAAAGATACGTCTGATCGCAAACTATGACATAATCACTCATCCTTTCGA
CCGCGAAGTCGTTGACCAACATACCTCGTTCCCAAACAGCCACTTCTAAGTATCCCGACCAATCATCCAT
ACGTTTGTCTGGTTGGAACACATAAGCATGTTCAGTGACCACTGGACGTATGCACCAGTTCTTCATCTCC
ACATCCCACACTCCCAGTCCGTGCGGGTAATTCTGACCTCCAGTTCGAATAACTCCTCTCGAATAGTCAC
GATACAGAGACATAATTTCATCATTTTGAGCGACTCTCTCCGCATCTAAGTAGTACAGAAACTCTCTTCT
AGCGTCCACAGAATCGTCTCCACTGACAACCGGCCTTTTTGGTAATCTCTCACCTCCCATCACTTGGAAG
TAATCGACACGTTTGACCGTTTTTCCTTTGCTGACCAAAGGTTTGACAGCTGGCAACACGTTCTCAAATC
CTGGTGGCGTTAAAGGTTTACACAACACCTTTGTACCGCTTGTTTCCCCTCTTTCACATTCAGCTGAAAA
GGCTGAAACAACCTCGTCAATTTCTGCTTCAGTGTCAATAAGACCACTCAGAAACTGCTCCATGATCTCC
TCATCGTCTACCTTTCTTGAAACTCCAACTCTAGCTTGGGTCAGCACGTTACTGTCTTCCAACAACAGAC
CCAGTCCGCTTCGAGATGAACCGACCACCGATGGTGGAGAAGTTCTCACCGAACTGCCAGAATAGTTAGA
GAATTTTGCACTTAGAAACTCGTCAGCGATTTCTTTCTTCTGCTGCAATAGCTTATCAGACTTGGCTTTT
ACCTCGGATAAATCTGGTAAAACCGTCTCACCGGACTCAGATGCCGAATACAGACTGCTAAAGAAATCGT
TGATTTCATAATAGCGGCACGGATTCTCAACGTCTAAGACATGGGCCCCCCGTTTGATATCAAACATATC
ACATAGTTTTTTCACCAGTCCATCTCGGATGTCTCGACGCATAAGCGTGATTCCTCCAATGGCATACACA
ACACTCAGAAATACTATCACCTTGGTTTTGTGCGAGTTCTCGTAACATAGTTCTGGACCATTTGGTGTGT
CCTTCGCCCAGGTTAGTACCTTCTTTGGATAGAATCCAATTAGAGTACCAACCATGCCAACGAATCCGCC
GACTGCGATCTTGTTAGCAAACTGCTTCCACAGTTTTCTTGATATTAAACCCAGCACATCAGTCAATGAC
GTGATAGGTTTCGTCTCAGTCAGAATTGCTTCACGCAACTCCCTCATGACAGGTCGCGCCACTTGTTCCT
TCACTAGCAAAGTTTGAGCCAACAACTGTAAATCTCGAGAATCTACACTTTGCTTGTTCTTCACGGCCGC
CCCGTTTATGAATAAGACCCAATTATTTGAACTCAAGTATGATTTAACATTGCTTATGGTCAGCTGCTGG
TCAGATAACCTAGCTATGTAATCCAAACACTTGTCCATGAATTGTTTCTCTACAAACAGGTCTTTCTTGA
CCAACTCTCGCGTTGATTCGACCAGATCGAAAATTGGGACAACAACCATGTTTTCCCATCTACTGATATA
TATTCTTCGGTAGTACTCTTGCGATGATAGCGACCTCCTCGGAACTCCAGCTATCCTGTAGATCGAAAAA
AGCATTGTGTCTCCTCTCACCTGCCACGGTTCGAAGTAGAACACATTCCCTTGGTAACTCACTGGCTTCC
CCAGTAGATACTTCTTGTACTCTTCCCAGTCATGAATGTAAGAAAAGGAAGGATCTTTCTCAAAACCGAA
ATAGATCTTCCCGTTCTTCTTCATGTAGTAACCGTCAACAGAAGGTAATGGACCTTCGTCCACTAACATA
CTTTCAGGAGCAAAAAGCATAGCAGCATGAACCACTTTAGTTTTCTTCTCAACCATAGTAGCCATCAAGT
CTTTCAACTTGAAGTCATACAGGCTGTGAAGAGCTATCGCATACTGCGCGCCTTTCTTCTTACCATCAGA
AAAACCCCTACATGTACAACCCTGATATGTATTATTGCACCTAACCGCGTTAGGCGCAGCAATATTTTCA
CGAAATTGGTCATACATCCACAGCTCATTCTCCGACATCTGTCTCTTACCACTTCTAGCTTGATCACCAA
TAGCAGTAAGAAATATCTGTCGAGAAATTTCTCTCTGATCATCCCGAATATCTAGATTTGGACAACAGGA
ATGAATCCTTTTCTCACCTCTAGTTACCCAAAACGACCATTGACCACCGATGTCATCCACCTCTTGCAGA
GCAGGAACTCTATCTAAAAGCAATAACGCTTGTAGTTTTCGCTCAGCAGCCGCAAACCCATGAACCATGT
TTTTGTCGTCTTTAAACACGATATTGAATTCAGGATAAATTTCCATCAACTTGTTCTGTTCCTTCTGAGA
AAGAACTTCATGAACAATCACTGGATCTTTAGTCTTTCTTTCTCTAATCATGTCATCGACTTTATCAACA
ACAACTCTTTGCATCATTTGCCCGATCTCACAATCAGGTTTAGTCAGCATCAAGTCAAAGAAATGACTCC
TCTGCTCAGCAGACATCTCGTCCACATTGAGCAATTGAGACAACTTGAAGTTACCGTTCGCCATTGTATC
TGTATGTATTTTTACAAAGTATCAAAGAAAAGGTTTTAGGCACACCAGTCACTTTCCCCCACTCGGTACT
AAGCTGGATAGATTAAACCAAAAAGAAAAACAAAATAAAACTGTAGGTGATAAGTACGTTCTACCGCGTT
CTCACCAAAATCCAATTAGCACGTTCTACCGCGTTCAAAGGATTGAAATGTTTTATCCTCTCCAAATGAA
ATGAACTTCCTTATATAGAGGAAGGGTCTTGCGAAGGATAGTGGGATTGTGCGTCATCCCTTACGTCAGT
GGAGATATCACATCAATCCACTTGCTTTGAAGACGTGGTTGGAACGTCTTCTTTTTCCACGATGTTCCTC
GTGGGTGGGGGTCCATCTTTGGGACCACTGTCGGTAGAGGCATCTTGAACGATAGCCTTTCCTTTATCGC
AATGATGGCATTTGTAGAAGCCATCTTCCTTTTCTACTGTCCTTTCGATGAAGTGACAGATAGCTGGGCA
ATGGAATCCGAGGAGGTTTCCCGATATTACCCTTTGTTGAAAAGTCTCAATAGCCCTCTGGTCTTCTGAG
ACTGTATCTTTGATATTCTTGGAGTAGACGAGAGTGTCGTGCTCCACCATGTTGACCATCACATCAATCC
ACTTGCTTTGAAGACGTGGTTGGAACGTCTTCTTTTTCCACGATGTTCCTCGTGGGTGGGGGTCCATCTT
TGGGACCACTGTCGGTAGAGGCATCTTGAACGATAGCCTTTCCTTTATCGCAATGATGGCATTTGTAGAA
GCCATCTTCCTTTTCTACTGTCCTTTCGATGAAGTGACAGATAGCTGGGCAATGGAATCCGAGGAGGTTT
CCCGATATTACCCTTTGTTGAAAAGTCTCAATAGCCCTCTGGTCTTCTGAGACTGTATCTTTGATATTCT
TGGAGTAGACGAGAGTGTCGTGCTCCACCATGTTGACCTGCAGGCATGCGCAAATTTAAAGCGCTGATAT
CGATCGCGCGCAGATCTGTCATGATGATCATTGCAATTGGATCCATCTCCACTGACGTAAGGGATGACGC
ACAATCCCACTATCCTTCGCAAGACCCTTCCTCTATATAAGGAAGTTCATTTCATTTGGAGAGGATAAAA
CATTGCACCTATGGTGTTGCCCTGGCTGGGGTATGTCAGTGATCGCAGTAGAATGTACTAATTGACAAGT
TGGAGAATACGGTAGAACGTCCTTATCCAACACAGCCTTTATCCCTCTCCCTGACGAGGTTTTTGTCAGT
GTAATATTTCTTTTTGAACTATCCAGCTTAGTACCGTACGGGAAAGTGACTGGTGTGCTTATCTTTGAAA
TGTTACTTTGGGTTTCGGTTCTTTAGGTTAGTAAGAAAGCACTTGTCTTCTCATACAAAGGAAAACCTGA
GACGTATCGCTTACGAAAGTAGCAATGAAAGAAAGGTGGTGGTTTTAATCGCTACCGCAAAAACGATGGG
GTCGTTTTAATTAACTTCTCCTACGCAAGCGTCTAAACGGACGTTGGGGTTTTGCTAGTTTCTTTAGAGA
AAACTAGCTAAGTCTTTAATGTTATCATTAGAGATGGCATAAATATAATACTTGTGTCTGCTGATAAGAT
CATTTTAATTTGGACGATTAGACTTGTTGAACTACAGGTTACTGAATCACTTGCGCTAATCAACATGGGA
GATATGTACGATGAATCATTTGACAAGTCGGGCGGTCCTGCTGACTTGATGGACGATTCTTGGGTGGAAT
CAGTTTCGTGGAAAGATCTGTTGAAGAAGTTACACAGCATAAAATTTGCACTACAGTCTGGTAGAGATGA
GATCACTGGGTTACTAGCGGCACTGAATAGACAGTGTCCTTATTCACCATATGAGCAGTTTCCAGATAAG
AAGGTGTATTTCCTTTTAGACTCACGGGCTAACAGTGCTCTTGGTGTGATTCAGAACGCTTCAGCGTTCA
AGAGACGAGCTGATGAGAAGAATGCAGTGGCGGGTGTTACAAATATTCCTGCGAATCCAAACACAACGGT
TACGACGAACCAAGGGAGTACTACTACTACCAAGGCGAACACTGGCTCGACTTTGGAAGAAGACTTGTAC
ACTTATTACAAATTCGATGATGCCTCTACAGCTTTCCACAAATCTCTAACTTCGTTAGAGAACATGGAGT
TGAAGAGTTATTACCGAAGGAACTTTGAGAAAGTATTCGGGATTAAGTTTGGTGGAGCAGCTGCTAGTTC
ATCTGCACCGCCTCCAGCGAGTGGAGGTCCGATACGTCCTAATCCCAAGCTTTAGGGATTTAAGGACGTG
AACTCTGTTGAGATCTCTGTGAAATTCAGAGGGTGGGTGATACCATATTCACTGATGCCATTAGCGACAT
CTAAATAGGGCTAATTGTGACTAATTTGAGGGAATTTCCTTTACCATTGACGTCAGTGTCGTTGGTAGCA
TTTGAGTTTCGCAATGCACGAATTACTTAGGAAGTGGCTTGACGACACTAATGTGTTATTGTTAGATAAT
GGTTTGGTGGTCAAGGTACGTAGTAGAGTCCCACATATTCGCACGTATGAAGTAATTGGAAAGTTGTCAG
TTTTTGATAATTCACTGGGAGATGAT
Features (pLannotate 1.2.2; 33 found; start..end, strand, type, name):
    586..625     +  ncRNA          TLS-PK6: Accession: RF01101 - Pseudoknot of tRNA-like structure
    621..676     +  ncRNA          Hammerhead 3: Accession: RF00008 - Hammerhead ribozyme (type III)
    686..704     +  CDS            9xHis (fragment): 9xHis affinity tag
    739..991     +  terminator     NOS terminator: nopaline synthase terminator and poly(A) signal
   1037..1061    +  misc_feature   RB T-DNA repeat: right border repeat from nopaline C58 T-DNA
   1171..1420    -  CDS            TcR (fragment): tetracycline efflux protein; tetA; confers resistance to tetracycline
   1526..2176    +  CDS            TetR: tetracycline resistance regulatory protein; tetR
   2535..2725    -  rep_origin     ori (fragment): high-copy-number ColE1/pMB1/pBR322/pUC origin of replication
   2857..2966    +  oriT           oriT: incP origin of transfer
   2999..3370    +  CDS            traJ: oriT-recognizing protein; traJ
   3507..4138    +  rep_origin     oriV: incP origin of replication
   4202..4477    +  CDS            klaC (fragment): KLAC_ECOLX - Also known as telB. Protein predicted: Swiss-Prot protein existence level 4. Belongs to the kla operon, which is associated with cryptic tellurite resistance, and IncW plasmid fertility inhibition. From Escherichia coli.
   4480..4674    +  CDS            satA (fragment): STA_BACSU - Also known as yyaR. Experimental evidence at protein level: Swiss-Prot protein existence level 1. Involved in resistance to streptothricin, a broad-spectrum antibiotic produced by streptomycetes. Detoxifies streptothricin via acetylation of the beta amino group of the first beta-lysyl moiety of streptothricin. From Bacillus subtilis (strain 168).
   4673..4822    +  CDS            satA (fragment): STA_BACSU - Also known as yyaR. Experimental evidence at protein level: Swiss-Prot protein existence level 1. Involved in resistance to streptothricin, a broad-spectrum antibiotic produced by streptomycetes. Detoxifies streptothricin via acetylation of the beta amino group of the first beta-lysyl moiety of streptothricin. From Bacillus subtilis (strain 168).
   4831..5598    -  mobile_element IS1: prokaryotic transposable element IS1
   5790..6584    +  CDS            KanR: aminoglycoside phosphotransferase; aphA-3; confers resistance to kanamycin
   6883..8031    +  CDS            trfA: trans-acting replication protein that binds to and activates oriV
   8055..8118    +  CDS            TetR (fragment): tetracycline resistance regulatory protein; tetR
   9627..9651    +  misc_feature   LB T-DNA repeat: left border repeat from nopaline C58 T-DNA
   9705..9835    -  CDS            lacI (fragment): lac repressor; lacI; The lac repressor binds to the lac operator to inhibit transcription in E. coli. This inhibition can be relieved by adding lactose or isopropyl-β-D-thiogalactopyranoside (IPTG).
   9836..10136   -  rep_origin     M13 ori (fragment) (sequence partly withheld): M13 bacteriophage origin of replication; arrow indicates direction of (+) strand synthesis
  10134..10289   -  CDS            lacZα (fragment) (sequence partly withheld): LacZα fragment of β-galactosidase; lacZ fragment
  10294..10546   -  terminator     NOS terminator: nopaline synthase terminator and poly(A) signal
  10560..10615   -  ncRNA          Hammerhead 3: Accession: RF00008 - Hammerhead ribozyme (type III)
  10611..10650   -  ncRNA          TLS-PK6: Accession: RF01101 - Pseudoknot of tRNA-like structure
  10870..11292   -  CDS            V16K_TRVSY: Protein predicted: Swiss-Prot protein existence level 4. From Tobacco rattle virus (strain SYM).
  11320..12075   -  CDS            MVP_TRVPP: Protein inferred from homology: Swiss-Prot protein existence level 3. Transports viral genome to neighboring plant cells directly through plasmosdesmata, without any budding. The movement protein allows efficient cell to cell propagation, by bypassing the host cell wall barrier. Displays RNA-binding activity. From Tobacco rattle virus (isolate PpK20) (TRV).
  12080..17200   -  CDS            194K_TRVSY: Protein inferred from homology: Swiss-Prot protein existence level 3. [Replicase small subunit]: is a methyltransferase active in RNA capping and an RNA helicase. Methyltransferase displays a cytoplasmic capping enzyme activity. This function is necessary since all viral RNAs are synthesized in the cytoplasm, and host capping enzymes are restricted to the nucleus. Helicase region probably exhibits NTPase and RNA unwinding activities (Potential). From Tobacco rattle virus (strain SYM).
  17402..18076   -  promoter       CaMV 35S promoter (enhanced): cauliflower mosaic virus 35S promoter with a duplicated enhancer region
  18231..18276   +  promoter       35SPPDK promoter (fragment): hybrid promoter consisting of the cauliflower mosaic virus 35S enhancer fused to the maize C4PPDK basal promoter (Yoo et al., 2007)
  18275..18321   +  promoter       minimal CaMV 35S promoter: minimal 35S promoter from cauliflower mosaic virus
  18881..19492   +  CDS            CP: CAPSD_TRVPP - Experimental evidence at protein level: Swiss-Prot protein existence level 1. Capsid protein self-assembles to form rod-shaped virions about 22 nm in diameter with a central canal enclosing the viral genomic RNA. From Tobacco rattle virus (isolate PpK20) (TRV).
  19670..150     +  CDS            P40_TRVPP (fragment) (across the origin): Experimental evidence at protein level: Swiss-Prot protein existence level 1. Involved in transmission of the virus by the vector nematode Paratrichodorus pachydermus. From Tobacco rattle virus (isolate PpK20) (TRV).
