[The description below was written by a language model from this plasmid's Addgene catalogue record and pLannotate feature annotations shown in this document.]
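Description:
pVS2e is an empty-backbone, all-in-one plant virus expression vector for virus-induced gene silencing (VIGS), built on the tobacco rattle virus RNA1 binary plasmid pYL192. It is a large (about 19.8 kb), low-copy T-DNA binary plasmid. The annotated IncP replication system (oriV with the trans-acting trfA protein) supports maintenance, and oriT and traJ provide mobilisation functions. Bacterial selection is by kanamycin through an aphA-3-type KanR gene. The table also picks up backbone remnants, including TetR, a TcR fragment, an IS1 element and fragments of a ColE1-type ori, lacI, lacZα and M13 ori.

Between the nopaline-type left and right T-DNA borders, the feature table shows two divergently oriented viral expression units, which is what makes the design "all-in-one". In one, an enhanced CaMV 35S promoter with a duplicated enhancer drives a TRV RNA1 cDNA encoding the 194K replicase, the movement protein and the 16K protein. This unit ends in the viral tRNA-like 3′ structure, a hammerhead ribozyme that trims the transcript to a near-authentic viral 3′ end, and a NOS terminator. In the other, 35S-derived promoter elements precede TRV RNA2 sequences: the coat protein and a fragment of the P40 nematode-transmission protein, with the same tRNA-like structure, ribozyme and NOS terminator arrangement.

Placing both genomic RNAs on one T-DNA would let a single plasmid launch infection in plant cells, presumably via Agrobacterium, rather than needing separate TRV1 and TRV2 plasmids. No insert is present. A host gene fragment would be cloned into the RNA2 portion to trigger silencing, but the record does not annotate the cloning site.
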