Addgene plasmid #234905: pVS2e
Purpose: (Empty Backbone) All-in-one plant virus expression vector for virus-induced gene silencing (VIGS).
Depositing lab: Guoli Song. Depositing organization: Institute of Cotton Research (ICR), CAAS. Publication: An all-in-one plant virus-based vector toolkit for streamlined gene silencing, overexpression, and genome editing. Hao Y, Yuan Z, Li Y, Zuo D, Cheng H, Wang Q, Zhang Y, Lv L, Liu J, Song G. Plant Commun. 2025 May 19:101379. doi: 10.1016/j.xplc.2025.101379. PubMed 40394900.
Backbone
  Vector backbone: pYL192 (TRV1)
  Backbone manufacturer: Liu et al Plant J. 2002 May;30(4):415-29. doi: 10.1046/j.1365-313x.2002.01297.x.
  Vector type: Plant Expression
Growth in bacteria
  Bacterial resistance: Kanamycin, 50 μg/mL
  Growth temperature: 37°C
  Growth strain: DH5alpha
  Copy number: Low Copy
Gene/Insert
  Gene/Insert name: None
Terms and licenses: Academic/Nonprofit Terms; Industry Terms: Not Available to Industry
How to cite: pVS2e was a gift from Guoli Song (Addgene plasmid # 234905 ; http://n2t.net/addgene:234905 ; RRID:Addgene_234905)
